>Addgene plasmid #207633 | LgBiT-ST | addgene full sequence | sequence record 413108 | Addgene NGS Result
GAGATATACATATGGTCTTCACACTCGAAGATTTCGTTGGGGACTGGGAACAGACAGCCGCGTACAACCT
GGACCAAGTCCTTGAACAGGGAGGTGTGTCCAGTTTGCTGCAGAATCTCGCGGTGTCCGTAACTCCGATC
CAAAGGATTGTCCGCAGCGGTGAAAATGCGCTGAAGATCGACATCCATGTCATCATCCCGTATGAAGGTC
TGAGCGCGGACCAAATGGCACAGATCGAAGAAGTGTTTAAGGTGGTGTACCCTGTGGATGATCATCACTT
TAAGGTGATCCTGCCGTATGGCACACTGGTAATCGACGGGGTTACGCCGAACATGCTGAACTATTTCGGA
CGGCCGTATGAAGGCATCGCCGTGTTCGACGGCAAAAAGATCACTGTAACAGGGACCCTGTGGAACGGCA
ACAAAATTATCGACGAGCGCCTGATCACCCCCGACGGCTCCATGCTGTTCCGAGTAACCATCAACAGCGG
TGGCTCTGGAGGTGGATCTGGCGGTTCTGCACACATAGTAATGGTAGACGCCTACAAGCCGACGAAGCTC
GAGCACCACCACCACCACCACTGAGATCCGGCTGCTAACAAAGCCCGAAAGGAAGCTGAGTTGGCTGCTG
CCACCGCTGAGCAATAACTAGCATAACCCCTTGGGGCCTCTAAACGGGTCTTGAGGGGTTTTTTGCTGAA
AGGAGGAACTATATCCGGATTGGCGAATGGG
[124 nt withheld, positions 732-855]
C
[91 nt withheld, positions 857-947]
A
[49 nt withheld, positions 949-997]
CCTTTGACGTTGGAGTCCACGTTCTTT
[37 nt withheld, positions 1025-1061]
ACCCTATCTCGGTCTATTCTTTTGATTTATAAGGGATTTTGCCGATTTCGGCCTATTGGTTAAAAAATGA
GCTGATTTAACAAAAATTTAACGCGAATTTTAACAAAATATTAACGCTTACAATTTAGGTGGCACTTTTC
GGGGAAATGTGCGCGGAACCCCTATTTGTTTATTTTTCTAAATACATTCAAATATGTATCCGCTCATGAA
TTAATTCTTAGAAAAACTCATCGAGCATCAAATGAAACTGCAATTTATTCATATCAGGATTATCAATACC
ATATTTTTGAAAAAGCCGTTTCTGTAATGAAGGAGAAAACTCACCGAGGCAGTTCCATAGGATGGCAAGA
TCCTGGTATCGGTCTGCGATTCCGACTCGTCCAACATCAATACAACCTATTAATTTCCCCTCGTCAAAAA
TAAGGTTATCAAGTGAGAAATCACCATGAGTGACGACTGAATCCGGTGAGAATGGCAAAAGTTTATGCAT
TTCTTTCCAGACTTGTTCAACAGGCCAGCCATTACGCTCGTCATCAAAATCACTCGCATCAACCAAACCG
TTATTCATTCGTGATTGCGCCTGAGCGAGACGAAATACGCGATCGCTGTTAAAAGGACAATTACAAACAG
GAATCGAATGCAACCGGCGCAGGAACACTGCCAGCGCATCAACAATATTTTCACCTGAATCAGGATATTC
TTCTAATACCTGGAATGCTGTTTTCCCGGGGATCGCAGTGGTGAGTAACCATGCATCATCAGGAGTACGG
ATAAAATGCTTGATGGTCGGAAGAGGCATAAATTCCGTCAGCCAGTTTAGTCTGACCATCTCATCTGTAA
CATCATTGGCAACGCTACCTTTGCCATGTTTCAGAAACAACTCTGGCGCATCGGGCTTCCCATACAATCG
ATAGATTGTCGCACCTGATTGCCCGACATTATCGCGAGCCCATTTATACCCATATAAATCAGCATCCATG
TTGGAATTTAATCGCGGCCTAGAGCAAGACGTTTCCCGTTGAATATGGCTCATAACACCCCTTGTATTAC
TGTTTATGTAAGCAGACAGTTTTATTGTTCATGACCAAAATCCCTTAACGTGAGTTTTCGTTCCACTGAG
CGTCAGACCCCGTAGAAAAGATCAAAGGATCTTCTTGAGATCCTTTTTTTCTGCGCGTAATCTGCTGCTT
GCAAACAAAAAAACCACCGCTACCAGCGGTGGTTTGTTTGCCGGATCAAGAGCTACCAACTCTTTTTCCG
AAGGTAACTGGCTTCAGCAGAGCGCAGATACCAAATACTGTCCTTCTAGTGTAGCCGTAGTTAGGCCACC
ACTTCAAGAACTCTGTAGCACCGCCTACATACCTCGCTCTGCTAATCCTGTTACCAGTGGCTGCTGCCAG
TGGCGATAAGTCGTGTCTTACCGGGTTGGACTCAAGACGATAGTTACCGGATAAGGCGCAGCGGTCGGGC
TGAACGGGGGGTTCGTGCACACAGCCCAGCTTGGAGCGAACGACCTACACCGAACTGAGATACCTACAGC
GTGAGCTATGAGAAAGCGCCACGCTTCCCGAAGGGAGAAAGGCGGACAGGTATCCGGTAAGCGGCAGGGT
CGGAACAGGAGAGCGCACGAGGGAGCTTCCAGGGGGAAACGCCTGGTATCTTTATAGTCCTGTCGGGTTT
CGCCACCTCTGACTTGAGCGTCGATTTTTGTGATGCTCGTCAGGGGGGCGGAGCCTATGGAAAAACGCCA
GCAACGCGGCCTTTTTACGGTTCCTGGCCTTTTGCTGGCCTTTTGCTCACATGTTCTTTCCTGCGTTATC
CCCTGATTCTGTGGATAACCGTATTACCGCCTTTGAGTGAGCTGATACCGCTCGCCGCAGCCGAACGACC
GAGCGCAGCGAGTCAGTGAGCGAGGAAGCGGAAGAGCGCCTGATGCGGTATTTTCTCCTTACGCATCTGT
GCGGTATTTCACACCGCAATGGTGCACTCTCAGTACAATCTGCTCTGATGCCGCATAGTTAAGCCAGTAT
ACACTCCGCTATCGCTACGTGACTGGGTCATGGCTGCGCCCCGACACCCGCCAACACCCGCTGACGCGCC
CTGACGGGCTTGTCTGCTCCCGGCATCCGCTTACAGACAAGCTGTGACCGTCTCCGGGAGCTGCATGTGT
CAGAGGTTTTCACCGTCATCACCGAAACGCGCGAGGCAGCTGCGGTAAAGCTCATCAGCGTGGTCGTGAA
GCGATTCACAGATGTCTGCCTGTTCATCCGCGTCCAGCTCGTTGAGTTTCTCCAGAAGCGTTAATGTCTG
GCTTCTGATAAAGCGGGCCATGTTAAGGGCGGTTTTTTCCTGTTTGGTCACTGATGCCTCCGTGTAAGGG
GGATTTCTGTTCATGGGGGTAATGATACCGATGAAACGAGAGAGGATGCTCACGATACGGGTTACTGATG
ATGAACATGCCCGGTTACTGGAACGTTGTGAGGGTAAACAACTGGCGGTATGGATGCGGCGGGACCAGAG
AAAAATCACTCAGGGTCAATGCCAGCGCTTCGTTAATACAGATGTAGGTGTTCCACAGGGTAGCCAGCAG
CATCCTGCGATGCAGATCCGGAACATAATGGTGCAGGGCGCTGACTTCCGCGTTTCCAGACTTTACGAAA
CACGGAAACCGAAGACCATTCATGTTGTTGCTCAGGTCGCAGACGTTTTGCAGCAGCAGTCGCTTCACGT
TCGCTCGCGTATCGGTGATTCATTCTGCTAACCAGTAAGGCAACCCCGCCAGCCTAGCCGGGTCCTCAAC
GACAGGAGCACGATCATGCGCACCCGTGGGGCCGCCATGCCGGCGATAATGGCCTGCTTCTCGCCGAAAC
GTTTGGTGGCGGGACCAGTGACGAAGGCTTGAGCGAGGGCGTGCAAGATTCCGAATACCGCAAGCGACAG
GCCGATCATCGTCGCGCTCCAGCGAAAGCGGTCCTCGCCGAAAATGACCCAGAGCGCTGCCGGCACCTGT
CCTACGAGTTGCATGATAAAGAAGACAGTCATAAGTGCGGCGACGATAGTCATGCCCCGCGCCCACCGGA
AGGAGCTGACTGGGTTGAAGGCTCTCAAGGGCATCGGTCGAGATCCCGGTGCCTAATGAGTGAGCTAACT
TACATTAATTGCGTTGCGCTCACTGCCCGCTTTCCAGTCGGGAAACCTGTCGTGCCAGCTGCATTAATGA
ATCGGCCAACGCGCGGGGAGAGGCGGTTTGCGTATTGGGCGCCAGGGTGGTTTTTCTTTTCACCAGTGAG
ACGGGCAACAGCTGATTGCCCTTCACCGCCTGGCCCTGAGAGAGTTGCAGCAAGCGGTCCACGCTGGTTT
GCCCCAGCAGGCGAAAATCCTGTTTGATGGTGGTTAACGGCGGGATATAACATGAGCTGTCTTCGGTATC
GTCGTATCCCACTACCGAGATGTCCGCACCAACGCGCAGCCCGGACTCGGTAATGGCGCGCATTGCGCCC
AGCGCCATCTGATCGTTGGCAACCAGCATCGCAGTGGGAACGATGCCCTCATTCAGCATTTGCATGGTTT
GTTGAAAACCGGACATGGCACTCCAGTCGCCTTCCCGTTCCGCTATCGGCTGAATTTGATTGCGAGTGAG
ATATTTATGCCAGCCAGCCAGACGCAGACGCGCCGAGACAGAACTTAATGGGCCCGCTAACAGCGCGATT
TGCTGGTGACCCAATGCGACCAGATGCTCCACGCCCAGTCGCGTACCGTCTTCATGGGAGAAAATAATAC
TGTTGATGGGTGTCTGGTCAGAGACATCAAGAAATAACGCCGGAACATTAGTGCAGGCAGCTTCCACAGC
AATGGCATCCTGGTCATCCAGCGGATAGTTAATGATCAGCCCACTGACGCGTTGCGCGAGAAGATTGTGC
ACCGCCGCTTTACAGGCTTCGACGCCGCTTCGTTCTACCATCGACACCACCACGCTGGCACCCAGTTGAT
CGGCGCGAGATTTAATCGCCGCGACAATTTGCGACGGCGCGTGCAGGGCCAGACTGGAGGTGGCAACGCC
AATCAGCAACGACTGTTTGCCCGCCAGTTGTTGTGCCACGCGGTTGGGAATGTAATTCAGCTCCGCCATC
GCCGCTTCCACTTTTTCCCGCGTTTTCGCAGAAACGTGGCTGGCCTGGTTCACCACGCGGGAAACGGTCT
GATAAGAGACACCGGCATACTCTGCGACATCGTATAACGTTACTGGTTTCACATTCACCACCCTGAATTG
ACTCTCTTCCGGGCGCTATCATGCCATACCGCGAAAGGTTTTGCGCCATTCGATGGTGTCCGGGATCTCG
ACGCTCTCCCTTATGCGACTCCTGCATTAGGAAGCAGCCCAGTAGTAGGTTGAGGCCGTTGAGCACCGCC
GCCGCAAGGAATGGTGCATGCAAGGAGATGGCGCCCAACAGTCCCCCGGCCACGGGGCCTGCCACCATAC
CCACGCCGAAACAAGCGCTCATGAGCCCGAAGTGGCGAGCCCGATCTTCCCCATCGGTGATGTCGGCGAT
ATAGGCGCCAGCAACCGCACCTGTGGCGCCGGTGATGCCGGCCACGATGCGTCCGGCGTAGAGGATCGAG
ATCGATCTCGATCCCGCGAAATTAATACGACTCACTATAGGGGAATTGTGAGCGGATAACAATTCCCCTC
TAGAAATAATTTTGTTTAACTTTAAGAAG
Features (pLannotate 1.2.2; 19 found; start..end, strand, type, name):
     12..485     +  CDS            LUCI_OPLGR (fragment): Experimental evidence at protein level: Swiss-Prot protein existence level 1. Catalytic subunit of oplophorus-luciferin 2-monooxygenase. Oxidoreductase that converts coelenterazine (the oplophorus luciferin) to coelenteramide under emission of blue light with a maximum at 454 nm. Is also active with bisdeoxycoelenterazine. From Oplophorus gracilirostris (Luminous shrimp).
    564..581     +  CDS            9xHis (fragment): 9xHis affinity tag
    591..640     +  CDS            SET1 (fragment): solubility-enhancement tag derived from T7 phage gene 10B
    648..695     +  terminator     T7 terminator: transcription terminator for bacteriophage T7 RNA polymerase
    732..1160    +  rep_origin     f1 ori (sequence partly withheld): f1 bacteriophage origin of replication; arrow indicates direction of (+) strand synthesis
   1213..1270    +  promoter       AmpR promoter (fragment): bla
   1279..2094    -  CDS            KanR: aminoglycoside phosphotransferase; aph(3')-Ia; confers resistance to kanamycin in bacteria or G418 (Geneticin®) in eukaryotes
   2216..2804    +  rep_origin     ori: high-copy-number ColE1/pMB1/pBR322/pUC origin of replication
   2990..3129    -  misc_feature   bom: basis of mobility region from pBR322
   3231..3422    -  CDS            rop: Rop protein, which maintains plasmids at low copy number; rop
   3439..3819    +  CDS            YPB1_ECOLX: Protein predicted: Swiss-Prot protein existence level 4. From Escherichia coli.
   3891..4182    -  CDS            TcR (fragment): tetracycline efflux protein; tet; confers resistance to tetracycline
   4197..4218    -  protein_bind   CAP binding site: CAP binding activates transcription in the presence of cAMP. E. coli catabolite activator protein
   4231..5313    -  CDS            lacI: lac repressor; lacI; The lac repressor binds to the lac operator to inhibit transcription in E. coli. This inhibition can be relieved by adding lactose or isopropyl-β-D-thiogalactopyranoside (IPTG).
   5314..5391    -  promoter       lacI promoter: lacI
   5399..5678    -  CDS            TcR (fragment): tetracycline efflux protein; tet; confers resistance to tetracycline
   5704..5722    +  promoter       T7 promoter: promoter for bacteriophage T7 RNA polymerase
   5723..5747    +  protein_bind   lac operator: The lac repressor binds to the lac operator to inhibit transcription in E. coli. This inhibition can be relieved by adding lactose or isopropyl-β-D-thiogalactopyranoside (IPTG). lac repressor encoded by lacI
   5762..4       +  RBS            RBS (across the origin): efficient ribosome binding site from bacteriophage T7 gene 10 (Olins and Rangwala, 1989)
