[The description below was written by a language model from this plasmid's Addgene catalogue record and pLannotate feature annotations shown in this document.]
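Description:
LgBiT-ST is a bacterial expression plasmid built on the pET-29 backbone that encodes LgBiT, the large fragment of the split NanoLuc luciferase system, fused to SpyTag and followed by a C-terminal 6xHis tag. The synthetic insert of 573 bp was cloned between NdeI and XhoI. In the feature table, the LgBiT portion is recognised as a fragment of the catalytic subunit of the Oplophorus gracilirostris luciferase, from which NanoLuc was engineered. The stretch between that fragment and the His tag is not annotated and presumably holds the SpyTag and any linker. The His tag is picked up as a partial match to a longer histidine tag, consistent with the six residues stated in the catalogue.

Expression is driven by a T7 promoter with an adjacent lac operator and the strong T7 gene 10 ribosome binding site, and it ends at a T7 terminator. The plasmid also carries lacI under its own promoter, so transcription is repressed until induced with IPTG in a host that supplies T7 RNA polymerase. Selection is by kanamycin resistance, and replication uses a ColE1/pBR322-type origin accompanied by rop and bom; an f1 origin is also present. The short tetracycline-resistance, AmpR promoter and SET1 matches appear to be backbone remnants or partial annotation hits rather than functional elements.

The construct is meant for producing and affinity-purifying recombinant LgBiT-SpyTag. SpyTag forms a covalent isopeptide bond with SpyCatcher, so the protein can be ligated to a SpyCatcher-bearing partner. The associated work concerns light-activated SpyLigation for spatiotemporally controlled assembly of split protein pairs, where reconstituted luciferase activity would report successful assembly.
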