Addgene plasmid #207633: LgBiT-ST
Purpose: A plasmid encoding LgBiT fused to SpyTag
Depositing lab: Cole DeForest. Depositing organization: University of Washington. Publication: Spatiotemporal functional assembly of split protein pairs through a light-activated SpyLigation. Ruskowitz ER, Munoz-Robles BG, Strange AC, Butcher CH, Kurniawan S, Filteau JR, DeForest CA. Nat Chem. 2023 May;15(5):694-704. doi: 10.1038/s41557-023-01152-x. Epub 2023 Apr 17. PubMed 37069270.
Backbone
  Vector backbone: pET-29
  Backbone size w/o insert (bp): 5211
  Vector type: Bacterial Expression
Growth in bacteria
  Bacterial resistance: Kanamycin, 50 μg/mL
  Growth temperature: 37°C
  Growth strain: DH5alpha
  Copy number: High Copy
Gene/Insert
  Gene/Insert name: LgBiT-SpyTag
  Species: Synthetic
  Insert size (bp): 573
  Promoter: T7
  Tag / fusion protein: 6xHis (C terminal on insert)
  Cloning method: Restriction Enzyme; 5′ cloning site NdeI (unknown if destroyed); 3′ cloning site XhoI (unknown if destroyed)
  Sequencing primers: 5′ T7F; 3′ T7R
Terms and licenses: Academic/Nonprofit Terms; Industry Terms: Not Available to Industry
How to cite: LgBiT-ST was a gift from Cole DeForest (Addgene plasmid # 207633 ; http://n2t.net/addgene:207633 ; RRID:Addgene_207633)
